Addgene plasmid #47716: pGEXndoE(E662Q)
Purpose: Expresses GST-EndoE(E662Q) from E. faecalis in E. coli
Depositing lab: Mattias Collin & Vincent Fischetti. Depositing organization: Rockefeller University. Publication: A novel secreted endoglycosidase from Enterococcus faecalis with activity on human immunoglobulin G and ribonuclease B. Collin M, Fischetti VA. J Biol Chem. 2004 May 21;279(21):22558-70. Epub 2004 Mar 17. 10.1074/jbc.M402156200 PubMed 15028731.
Backbone
  Vector backbone: pGEX-5X-3
  Backbone manufacturer: GE Helthcare
  Backbone size w/o insert (bp): 4974
  Total vector size (bp): 7306
  Vector type: Bacterial Expression
Growth in bacteria
  Bacterial resistance: Ampicillin, 100 μg/mL
  Growth temperature: 37°C
  Growth strain: DH5alpha
  Copy number: High Copy
Gene/Insert
  Gene/Insert name: ndoE (alt name: ndoE)
  Species: Entercoccus faecalis
  Insert size (bp): 2350
  Mutation: Changed Glu-662 to Gln
  GenBank ID: AY376354
  Promoter: tac
  Tag / fusion protein: Glutathione S-transferase (N terminal on backbone); GST-EndoE(E186Q) (N terminal on backbone)
  Cloning method: Restriction Enzyme; 5′ cloning site BamHI (not destroyed); 3′ cloning site XhoI (not destroyed)
  Sequencing primers: 5′ GGGCTGGCAAGCCACGTTTGGTG; 3′ CCGGGAGCTGCATGTGTCAGAGG
Terms and licenses: Academic/Nonprofit Terms; Industry Terms: Not Available to Industry
How to cite: pGEXndoE(E662Q) was a gift from Mattias Collin & Vincent Fischetti (Addgene plasmid # 47716 ; http://n2t.net/addgene:47716 ; RRID:Addgene_47716)
