[The description below was written by a language model from this plasmid's Addgene catalogue record and the feature table of its GenBank file.]
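Description:
pGEXndoE(E662Q) is a bacterial expression plasmid built on the pGEX-5X-3 backbone for producing a mutant form of the Enterococcus faecalis endoglycosidase EndoE as a glutathione S-transferase fusion in E. coli. The roughly 7.3 kb plasmid replicates from a high-copy ColE1/pMB1-type origin and is selected with ampicillin through the bla (beta-lactamase) gene. It also carries lacI under the lacIq promoter, which supplies abundant lac repressor, together with a residual lac promoter/lacZ-alpha segment inherited from the backbone.

Expression is driven by the hybrid tac promoter followed by a lac operator, so transcription is held off by the plasmid-encoded repressor and induced with IPTG. The reading frame begins with Schistosoma japonicum GST, continues through a Factor Xa recognition site, and then enters the ndoE insert of about 2.35 kb, cloned between BamHI and XhoI sites that were both preserved. The insert itself is not annotated in the feature table, but it occupies the gap between the Factor Xa site and the pGEX 3' primer site. The GST moiety allows affinity purification on glutathione resin, and the protease site permits removal of the tag afterwards.

The insert carries a Glu-662 to Gln substitution. The record does not state its functional consequence, though the associated study describes EndoE as a secreted enzyme active on the glycans of human IgG and ribonuclease B, so the variant is presumably meant for comparison with the wild-type enzyme. One tag field in the catalogue entry mentions E186Q, which conflicts with the plasmid name, purpose and mutation field; it may be a carry-over from a related construct.
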