LOCUS       Exported 7306 bp ds-DNA circular SYN 13-MAY-2021
DEFINITION  Expresses GST-EndoE(E662Q) from E. faecalis in E. coli.
ACCESSION   .
VERSION     .
KEYWORDS    pGEXndoE(E662Q)
SOURCE      synthetic DNA construct
  ORGANISM  synthetic DNA construct
REFERENCE   1 (bases 1 to 7306)
  AUTHORS   Collin M, Fischetti VA
  TITLE     A novel secreted endoglycosidase from Enterococcus faecalis with
            activity on human immunoglobulin G and ribonuclease B.
  JOURNAL   J Biol Chem. 2004 May 21;279(21):22558-70. Epub 2004 Mar 17.
  PUBMED    15028731
REFERENCE   2 (bases 1 to 7306)
  AUTHORS   .
  TITLE     Direct Submission
  JOURNAL   Exported May 13, 2021 from SnapGene Server 1.1.58
            http://www.snapgene.com
FEATURES             Location/Qualifiers
     source          1..7306
                     /organism="synthetic DNA construct"
                     /mol_type="other DNA"
     promoter        183..211
                     /label=tac promoter
                     /note="strong E. coli promoter; hybrid between the trp and
                     lac UV5 promoters"
     protein_bind    219..235
                     /label=lac operator
                     /bound_moiety="lac repressor encoded by lacI"
                     /note="The lac repressor binds to the lac operator to
                     inhibit transcription in E. coli. This inhibition can be
                     relieved by adding lactose or
                     isopropyl-beta-D-thiogalactopyranoside (IPTG)."
     CDS             258..911
                     /codon_start=1
                     /product="glutathione S-transferase from Schistosoma
                     japonicum"
                     /label=GST
                     /translation="MSPILGYWKIKGLVQPTRLLLEYLEEKYEEHLYERDEGDKWRNKK
                     FELGLEFPNLPYYIDGDVKLTQSMAIIRYIADKHNMLGGCPKERAEISMLEGAVLDIRY
                     GVSRIAYSKDFETLKVDFLSKLPEMLKMFEDRLCHKTYLNGDHVTHPDFMLYDALDVVL
                     YMDPMCLDAFPKLVCFKKRIEAIPQIDKYLKSSKYIAWPLQGWQATFGGGDHPPK"
     primer_bind     869..891
                     /label=pGEX 5'
                     /note="pGEX vectors, Glutathione-S-transferase, forward
                     primer"
     CDS             921..932
                     /codon_start=1
                     /product="Factor Xa recognition and cleavage site"
                     /label=Factor Xa site
                     /translation="IEGR"
     primer_bind     complement(3356..3378)
                     /label=pGEX 3'
                     /note="pGEX vectors, reverse primer"
     primer_bind     complement(3523..3541)
                     /label=pBRforEco
                     /note="pBR322 vectors, upsteam of EcoRI site, forward
                     primer"
     promoter        3609..3713
                     /gene="bla"
                     /label=AmpR promoter
     CDS             3714..4574
                     /codon_start=1
                     /gene="bla"
                     /product="beta-lactamase"
                     /label=AmpR
                     /note="confers resistance to ampicillin, carbenicillin, and
                     related antibiotics"
                     /translation="MSIQHFRVALIPFFAAFCLPVFAHPETLVKVKDAEDQLGARVGYI
                     ELDLNSGKILESFRPEERFPMMSTFKVLLCGAVLSRVDAGQEQLGRRIHYSQNDLVEYS
                     PVTEKHLTDGMTVRELCSAAITMSDNTAANLLLTTIGGPKELTAFLHNMGDHVTRLDRW
                     EPELNEAIPNDERDTTMPAAMATTLRKLLTGELLTLASRQQLIDWMEADKVAGPLLRSA
                     LPAGWFIADKSGAGERGSRGIIAALGPDGKPSRIVVIYTTGSQATMDERNRQIAEIGAS
                     LIKHW"
     primer_bind     complement(3932..3951)
                     /label=Amp-R
                     /note="Ampicillin resistance gene, reverse primer"
     rep_origin      4745..5333
                     /direction=RIGHT
                     /label=ori
                     /note="high-copy-number ColE1/pMB1/pBR322/pUC origin of
                     replication"
     primer_bind     5234..5253
                     /label=pBR322ori-F
                     /note="pBR322 origin, forward primer"
     primer_bind     5487..5504
                     /label=L4440
                     /note="L4440 vector, forward primer"
     promoter        5577..5654
                     /gene="lacI (mutant)"
                     /label=lacIq promoter
                     /note="In the lacIq allele, a single base change in the
                     promoter boosts expression of the lacI gene about 10-fold."
     CDS             5655..6737
                     /codon_start=1
                     /gene="lacI"
                     /product="lac repressor"
                     /label=lacI
                     /note="The lac repressor binds to the lac operator to
                     inhibit transcription in E. coli. This inhibition can be
                     relieved by adding lactose or
                     isopropyl-beta-D-thiogalactopyranoside (IPTG)."
                     /translation="MKPVTLYDVAEYAGVSYQTVSRVVNQASHVSAKTREKVEAAMAEL
                     NYIPNRVAQQLAGKQSLLIGVATSSLALHAPSQIVAAIKSRADQLGASVVVSMVERSGV
                     EACKAAVHNLLAQRVSGLIINYPLDDQDAIAVEAACTNVPALFLDVSDQTPINSIIFSH
                     EDGTRLGVEHLVALGHQQIALLAGPLSSVSARLRLAGWHKYLTRNQIQPIAEREGDWSA
                     MSGFQQTMQMLNEGIVPTAMLVANDQMALGAMRAITESGLRVGADISVVGYDDTEDSSC
                     YIPPLTTIKQDFRLLGQTSVDRLLQLSQGQAVKGNQLLPVSLVKRKTTLAPNTQTASPR
                     ALADSLMQLARQVSRLESGQ"
     primer_bind     complement(5674..5693)
                     /label=LacI-R
                     /note="LacI, reverse primer"
     protein_bind    6750..6771
                     /label=CAP binding site
                     /bound_moiety="E. coli catabolite activator protein"
                     /note="CAP binding activates transcription in the presence
                     of cAMP."
     promoter        6786..6816
                     /label=lac promoter
                     /note="promoter for the E. coli lac operon"
     protein_bind    6824..6840
                     /label=lac operator
                     /bound_moiety="lac repressor encoded by lacI"
                     /note="The lac repressor binds to the lac operator to
                     inhibit transcription in E. coli. This inhibition can be
                     relieved by adding lactose or
                     isopropyl-beta-D-thiogalactopyranoside (IPTG)."
     primer_bind     6848..6864
                     /label=M13 rev
                     /note="common sequencing primer, one of multiple similar
                     variants"
     primer_bind     6848..6864
                     /label=M13 Reverse
                     /note="In lacZ gene. Also called M13-rev"
     CDS             6860..81
                     /codon_start=1
                     /gene="lacZ fragment"
                     /product="LacZ-alpha fragment of beta-galactosidase"
                     /label=lacZ-alpha
                     /translation="MTMITDSLAVVLQRRDWENPGVTQLNRLAAHPPFASWRNSEEART
                     DRPSQQLRSLNGEWRFAWFPAPEAVPESWLECDLPEADTVVVPSNWQMHGYDAPIYTNV
                     TYPITVNPPFVPTENPTGCYSLTFNVDESWLQEGQTRIIFDGVGISLSTARCTNASGVR
                     QPSEAVVWLCRS"
     primer_bind     complement(6880..6897)
                     /label=M13 Forward
                     /note="In lacZ gene. Also called M13-F20 or M13 (-21)
                     Forward"
     primer_bind     complement(6880..6896)
                     /label=M13 fwd
                     /note="common sequencing primer, one of multiple similar
                     variants"
     primer_bind     complement(6889..6911)
                     /label=M13/pUC Forward
                     /note="In lacZ gene"
ORIGIN
        1 agcttatcga ctgcacggtg caccaatgct tctggcgtca ggcagccatc ggaagctgtg
       61 gtatggctgt gcaggtcgta aatcactgca taattcgtgt cgctcaaggc gcactcccgt
      121 tctggataat gttttttgcg ccgacatcat aacggttctg gcaaatattc tgaaatgagc
      181 tgttgacaat taatcatcgg ctcgtataat gtgtggaatt gtgagcggat aacaatttca
      241 cacaggaaac agtattcatg tcccctatac taggttattg gaaaattaag ggccttgtgc
      301 aacccactcg acttcttttg gaatatcttg aagaaaaata tgaagagcat ttgtatgagc
      361 gcgatgaagg tgataaatgg cgaaacaaaa agtttgaatt gggtttggag tttcccaatc
      421 ttccttatta tattgatggt gatgttaaat taacacagtc tatggccatc atacgttata
      481 tagctgacaa gcacaacatg ttgggtggtt gtccaaaaga gcgtgcagag atttcaatgc
      541 ttgaaggagc ggttttggat attagatacg gtgtttcgag aattgcatat agtaaagact
      601 ttgaaactct caaagttgat tttcttagca agctacctga aatgctgaaa atgttcgaag
      661 atcgtttatg tcataaaaca tatttaaatg gtgatcatgt aacccatcct gacttcatgt
      721 tgtatgacgc tcttgatgtt gttttataca tggacccaat gtgcctggat gcgttcccaa
      781 aattagtttg ttttaaaaaa cgtattgaag ctatcccaca aattgataag tacttgaaat
      841 ccagcaagta tatagcatgg cctttgcagg gctggcaagc cacgtttggt ggtggcgacc
      901 atcctccaaa atcggatctg atcgaaggtc gtgggatccc caatgagccg acccaagaga
      961 aacattttat ggtttattat cgggcttggc gtgacaaaac gatgcaagga gttaatacaa
     1021 cattgccaga tgaaaattgg ctaacgatgc acgatattcc ttatggtatt gacattgtga
     1081 atgtctttag ttatgtgcca aaaggacaag aagcacttgc acagccattt tatgatacgt
     1141 taaaaaatga gtatgcgcca gcactgcatg cacgaggtgt tcgtttagtt cgagggattg
     1201 attacagcga gctattaaaa gttccttatg caggaacaac gcctacagaa gcagaatttg
     1261 atgcttatgc gaaagagttg ttaaccaaat ttgtcgatga tttaggaatt gatgggttag
     1321 atattgacat ggaaactcgt ccaagtgaaa aagatattgt gctatctaat ggtgtcattc
     1381 gtgcattatc aaaatacatt ggaccgaagt cgggaacgga tcgtccattt ttgtatgata
     1441 ccaatgcaga atatttacca cctttacaag atgtcagtga ctgtttcgat tttctcgcgt
     1501 atcaacagta tggtagcgat gacaaacgca cgcaacgagc attaaataat ttaagtccgg
     1561 ttctcaatgg ggaacgattt gttccaggat taactttccc agaagagcaa gatcgcaacc
     1621 gctggtatga cacaaaagag ccgtatatgg aaagtaacat gtataaagta gctcgttatt
     1681 cttatgaaaa taatttaggg ggcatgttcc tctatgcctt agatcgcgat ggtcgcacct
     1741 ataatgaaga cgatttaaat cagataaaac cttctaattt actttggaca aaaacggcca
     1801 ttgcagagag taaaggcgtt tctcttgcag agatgaaagc ggctgcgcaa cactatttaa
     1861 aacgaattag ctacgccaac acagaccttg aagcacaaaa taaagccgca gaagcagtga
     1921 cacaagcaac aacgctttat gatgtgaata aagctatttt aggtggcgat tatggccaag
     1981 ggctttcaaa tacctatgat gctgaattag aaaaaggcct gttagccatt gacttaacca
     2041 ctttatatcg tgcgttggat caagcagttg cagccattga aaaggcagaa agctatacac
     2101 cagaaacgat tcaagcacta caaacaacaa aagagtcagt cgcaacagaa cttgcgggaa
     2161 aaacgtatac agccgcgcaa gtgactactt ggcaaacgga ggtccaaaca gctttggata
     2221 atttaaaaga gaaacaaaca caacctttaa aaagtgtctt ctccattgat gcgggaagaa
     2281 aatatttttc cgtggaacaa ctggaagaat tagtggccaa agccagtcaa aatgggtaca
     2341 cagatgtcca attaatttta ggaaatgatg gcttacggtt tattttggat gatatgtcgg
     2401 tcaatgtgaa tggtaaaaaa tacaaccaca accgggtttc aaaagcaatc caacgaggca
     2461 acaacgcata ttacaatgat cctaatggca acgcgttaac acaaaaagaa atggatcggt
     2521 tgttggcttt tgcgaaagcg cgcaacatca acatcattcc cgtgattaac agtccaggac
     2581 atatggatgc gttgttagtg gccatggaaa aactagcgat taaaaatccc gcttttgatg
     2641 gctcaaaacg aacagtagat ttagggaacc aaaaggcagt gaatttcaca aaggcgatta
     2701 tcagtaagta cgtggcttat ttttccgcgc atagtgaaat tttcaatttt ggtggcgatc
     2761 agtatgcaaa tgatgtcgac acaggcggtt gggcgaaact gcaatcttct gggcgctaca
     2821 aggattttgt cgcttatgcg aatgatttag ctaaaataat taaagatgcg ggcatgcagc
     2881 caatgagctt taatgatggc atttattaca acagcgacga ttctttcggt acatttgacc
     2941 cagagattat tatttcttat tggacagccg gttggagtgg gtatgacgta gccaaacctg
     3001 agtactttgt tcaaaaagga cacaaaattt ttaataccaa tgatgcgtgg tattgggtcg
     3061 ctggcaatgt tgattctggc atttatcaat atgacgatgc tttagcaaat atgtcgaaaa
     3121 aagcatttac agatgtgcca gcaggtagcc caaatcttcc aattattgga agtattcaat
     3181 gtgtttggta tgatgaccct cgtcgtgact atgattttga acgaatttat acgctaatgg
     3241 atacgttctc ggaaaattat cgtgagtata tggtggttaa aaatcactag ctcgagcggc
     3301 cgcatcgtga ctgactgacg atctgcctcg cgcgtttcgg tgatgacggt gaaaacctct
     3361 gacacatgca gctcccggag acggtcacag cttgtctgta agcggatgcc gggagcagac
     3421 aagcccgtca gggcgcgtca gcgggtgttg gcgggtgtcg gggcgcagcc atgacccagt
     3481 cacgtagcga tagcggagtg tataattctt gaagacgaaa gggcctcgtg atacgcctat
     3541 ttttataggt taatgtcatg ataataatgg tttcttagac gtcaggtggc acttttcggg
     3601 gaaatgtgcg cggaacccct atttgtttat ttttctaaat acattcaaat atgtatccgc
     3661 tcatgagaca ataaccctga taaatgcttc aataatattg aaaaaggaag agtatgagta
     3721 ttcaacattt ccgtgtcgcc cttattccct tttttgcggc attttgcctt cctgtttttg
     3781 ctcacccaga aacgctggtg aaagtaaaag atgctgaaga tcagttgggt gcacgagtgg
     3841 gttacatcga actggatctc aacagcggta agatccttga gagttttcgc cccgaagaac
     3901 gttttccaat gatgagcact tttaaagttc tgctatgtgg cgcggtatta tcccgtgttg
     3961 acgccgggca agagcaactc ggtcgccgca tacactattc tcagaatgac ttggttgagt
     4021 actcaccagt cacagaaaag catcttacgg atggcatgac agtaagagaa ttatgcagtg
     4081 ctgccataac catgagtgat aacactgcgg ccaacttact tctgacaacg atcggaggac
     4141 cgaaggagct aaccgctttt ttgcacaaca tgggggatca tgtaactcgc cttgatcgtt
     4201 gggaaccgga gctgaatgaa gccataccaa acgacgagcg tgacaccacg atgcctgcag
     4261 caatggcaac aacgttgcgc aaactattaa ctggcgaact acttactcta gcttcccggc
     4321 aacaattaat agactggatg gaggcggata aagttgcagg accacttctg cgctcggccc
     4381 ttccggctgg ctggtttatt gctgataaat ctggagccgg tgagcgtggg tctcgcggta
     4441 tcattgcagc actggggcca gatggtaagc cctcccgtat cgtagttatc tacacgacgg
     4501 ggagtcaggc aactatggat gaacgaaata gacagatcgc tgagataggt gcctcactga
     4561 ttaagcattg gtaactgtca gaccaagttt actcatatat actttagatt gatttaaaac
     4621 ttcattttta atttaaaagg atctaggtga agatcctttt tgataatctc atgaccaaaa
     4681 tcccttaacg tgagttttcg ttccactgag cgtcagaccc cgtagaaaag atcaaaggat
     4741 cttcttgaga tccttttttt ctgcgcgtaa tctgctgctt gcaaacaaaa aaaccaccgc
     4801 taccagcggt ggtttgtttg ccggatcaag agctaccaac tctttttccg aaggtaactg
     4861 gcttcagcag agcgcagata ccaaatactg tccttctagt gtagccgtag ttaggccacc
     4921 acttcaagaa ctctgtagca ccgcctacat acctcgctct gctaatcctg ttaccagtgg
     4981 ctgctgccag tggcgataag tcgtgtctta ccgggttgga ctcaagacga tagttaccgg
     5041 ataaggcgca gcggtcgggc tgaacggggg gttcgtgcac acagcccagc ttggagcgaa
     5101 cgacctacac cgaactgaga tacctacagc gtgagctatg agaaagcgcc acgcttcccg
     5161 aagggagaaa ggcggacagg tatccggtaa gcggcagggt cggaacagga gagcgcacga
     5221 gggagcttcc agggggaaac gcctggtatc tttatagtcc tgtcgggttt cgccacctct
     5281 gacttgagcg tcgatttttg tgatgctcgt caggggggcg gagcctatgg aaaaacgcca
     5341 gcaacgcggc ctttttacgg ttcctggcct tttgctggcc ttttgctcac atgttctttc
     5401 ctgcgttatc ccctgattct gtggataacc gtattaccgc ctttgagtga gctgataccg
     5461 ctcgccgcag ccgaacgacc gagcgcagcg agtcagtgag cgaggaagcg gaagagcgcc
     5521 tgatgcggta ttttctcctt acgcatctgt gcggtatttc acaccgcata aattccgaca
     5581 ccatcgaatg gtgcaaaacc tttcgcggta tggcatgata gcgcccggaa gagagtcaat
     5641 tcagggtggt gaatgtgaaa ccagtaacgt tatacgatgt cgcagagtat gccggtgtct
     5701 cttatcagac cgtttcccgc gtggtgaacc aggccagcca cgtttctgcg aaaacgcggg
     5761 aaaaagtgga agcggcgatg gcggagctga attacattcc caaccgcgtg gcacaacaac
     5821 tggcgggcaa acagtcgttg ctgattggcg ttgccacctc cagtctggcc ctgcacgcgc
     5881 cgtcgcaaat tgtcgcggcg attaaatctc gcgccgatca actgggtgcc agcgtggtgg
     5941 tgtcgatggt agaacgaagc ggcgtcgaag cctgtaaagc ggcggtgcac aatcttctcg
     6001 cgcaacgcgt cagtgggctg atcattaact atccgctgga tgaccaggat gccattgctg
     6061 tggaagctgc ctgcactaat gttccggcgt tatttcttga tgtctctgac cagacaccca
     6121 tcaacagtat tattttctcc catgaagacg gtacgcgact gggcgtggag catctggtcg
     6181 cattgggtca ccagcaaatc gcgctgttag cgggcccatt aagttctgtc tcggcgcgtc
     6241 tgcgtctggc tggctggcat aaatatctca ctcgcaatca aattcagccg atagcggaac
     6301 gggaaggcga ctggagtgcc atgtccggtt ttcaacaaac catgcaaatg ctgaatgagg
     6361 gcatcgttcc cactgcgatg ctggttgcca acgatcagat ggcgctgggc gcaatgcgcg
     6421 ccattaccga gtccgggctg cgcgttggtg cggatatctc ggtagtggga tacgacgata
     6481 ccgaagacag ctcatgttat atcccgccgt taaccaccat caaacaggat tttcgcctgc
     6541 tggggcaaac cagcgtggac cgcttgctgc aactctctca gggccaggcg gtgaagggca
     6601 atcagctgtt gcccgtctca ctggtgaaaa gaaaaaccac cctggcgccc aatacgcaaa
     6661 ccgcctctcc ccgcgcgttg gccgattcat taatgcagct ggcacgacag gtttcccgac
     6721 tggaaagcgg gcagtgagcg caacgcaatt aatgtgagtt agctcactca ttaggcaccc
     6781 caggctttac actttatgct tccggctcgt atgttgtgtg gaattgtgag cggataacaa
     6841 tttcacacag gaaacagcta tgaccatgat tacggattca ctggccgtcg ttttacaacg
     6901 tcgtgactgg gaaaaccctg gcgttaccca acttaatcgc cttgcagcac atcccccttt
     6961 cgccagctgg cgtaatagcg aagaggcccg caccgatcgc ccttcccaac agttgcgcag
     7021 cctgaatggc gaatggcgct ttgcctggtt tccggcacca gaagcggtgc cggaaagctg
     7081 gctggagtgc gatcttcctg aggccgatac tgtcgtcgtc ccctcaaact ggcagatgca
     7141 cggttacgat gcgcccatct acaccaacgt aacctatccc attacggtca atccgccgtt
     7201 tgttcccacg gagaatccga cgggttgtta ctcgctcaca tttaatgttg atgaaagctg
     7261 gctacaggaa ggccagacgc gaattatttt tgatggcgtt ggaatt
//
