>Addgene plasmid #47716 | pGEXndoE(E662Q) | addgene partial sequence | sequence record 135804 | pGEX3 5'-CCGGGAGCTGCATGTGTCAGAGG-3'
TCGTCAGTCAGTCACGATGCGGCCGCTCGAGCTAGTGATTTTTAACCACCATATACTCACGATAATTTTC
CGAGAACGTATCCATTAGCGTATAAATTCGTTCAAAATCATAGTCACGACGAGGGTCATCATACCAAACA
CATTGAATACTTCCAATAATTGGAAGATTTGGGCTACCTGCTGGCACATCTGTAAATGCTTTTTTCGACA
TATTTGCTAAAGCATCGTCATATTGATAAATGCCAGAATCAACATTGCCAGCGACCCAATACCACGCATC
ATTGGTATTAAAAATTTTGTGTCCTTTTTGAACAAAGTACTCAGGTTTGGCTACGTCATACCCACTCCAA
CCGGCTGTCCAATAAGAAATAATAATCTCTGGGTCAAATGTACCGAAAGAATCGTCGCTGTTGTAATAAA
TGCCATCATTAAAGCTCATTGGCTGCATGCCCGCATCTTTAATTATTTTAGCTAAATCATTCGCATAAGC
GACAAAATCCTTGTAGCGCCCAGAAGATTGCAGTTTCGCCCAACCGCCTGTGTCGACATCATTTGCATAC
TGATCGCCACCAAAATTGAAAATTTCACTATGCGCGGAAAAATAAGCCACGTACTTACTGATAATCGCCT
TTGTGAAATTCACTGCCTTTTGGTTCCCTAAATCTACTGTTCGTTTTGAGCCATCAAAAGCGGGATTTTT
AATCGCTAGTTTTTCCATGGCCACTAACAACGCATCCATATGTCCTGGACTGTTAATCACGGGAATGATG
TTGATGTTGCGCGCTTT
