>Addgene plasmid #47716 | pGEXndoE(E662Q) | addgene partial sequence | sequence record 135808 | pGEX5 5'-GGGCTGGCAAGCCACGTTTGGTG-3'
GGTCGTGGGATCCCCAATGAGCCGACCCAAGAGAAACATTTTATGGTTTATTATCGGGCTTGGCGTGACA
AAACGATGCAAGGAGTTAATACAACATTGCCAGATGAAAATTGGCTAACGATGCACGATATTCCTTATGG
TATTGACATTGTGAATGTCTTTAGTTATGTGCCAAAAGGACAAGAAGCACTTGCACAGCCATTTTATGAT
ACGTTAAAAAATGAGTATGCGCCAGCACTGCATGCACGAGGTGTTCGTTTAGTTCGAGGGATTGATTACA
GCGAGCTATTAAAAGTTCCTTATGCAGGAACAACGCCTACAGAAGCAGAATTTGATGCTTATGCGAAAGA
GTTGTTAACCAAATTTGTCGATGATTTAGGAATTGATGGGTTAGATATTGACATGGAAACTCGTCCAAGT
GAAAAAGATATTGTGCTATCTAATGGTGTCATTCGTGCATTATCAAAATACATTGGACCGAAGTCGGGAA
CGGATCGTCCATTTTTGTATGATACCAATGCAGAATATTTACCACCTTTACAAGATGTCAGTGACTGTTT
CGATTTTCTCGCGTATCAACAGTATGGTAGCGATGACAAACGCACGCAACGAGCATTAAATAATTTAAGT
CCGGTTCTCAATGGGGAACGATTTGTTCCAGGATTAACTTTCCCAGAAGAGCAAGATCGCAACCGCTGGT
ATGACACAAAAGAGCCGTATATGGAAAGTAACATGTATAAAGTAGCTCGTTATTCTTATGAA
